>Addgene plasmid #60788 | pIS1 ATP2B1 | depositor full sequence | sequence record 97788 | pIS1 ATP2B1 sequence 4729 bps
TAACTGGTCCGCAGTGGTGGGCCAGATGTAAACAAATGAATGTTCTTGATTCATTTATTAATTATTATGA
TTCAGAAAAACATGCAGAAAATGCTGTTATTTTTTTACATGGTAACGCGGCCTCTTCTTATTTATGGCGA
CATGTTGTGCCACATATTGAGCCAGTAGCGCGGTGTATTATACCAGACCTTATTGGTATGGGCAAATCAG
GCAAATCTGGTAATGGTTCTTATAGGTTACTTGATCATTACAAATATCTTACTGCATGGTTTGAACTTCT
TAATTTACCAAAGAAGATCATTTTTGTCGGCCATGATTGGGGTGCTTGTTTGGCATTTCATTATAGCTAT
GAGCATCAAGATAAGATCAAAGCAATAGTTCACGCTGAAAGTGTAGTAGATGTGATTGAATCATGGGATG
AATGGCCTGATATTGAAGAAGATATTGCGTTGATCAAATCTGAAGAAGGAGAAAAAATGGTTTTGGAGAA
TAACTTCTTCGTGGAAACCATGTTGCCATCAAAAATCATGAGAAAGTTAGAACCAGAAGAATTTGCAGCA
TATCTTGAACCATTCAAAGAGAAAGGTGAAGTTCGTCGTCCAACATTATCATGGCCTCGTGAAATCCCGT
TAGTAAAAGGTGGTAAACCTGACGTTGTACAAATTGTTAGGAATTATAATGCTTATCTACGTGCAAGTGA
TGATTTACCAAAAATGTTTATTGAATCGGACCCAGGATTCTTTTCCAATGCTATTGTTGAAGGTGCCAAG
AAGTTTCCTAATACTGAATTTGTCAAAGTAAAAGGTCTTCATTTTTCGCAAGAAGATGCACCTGATGAAA
TGGGAAAATATATCAAATCGTTCGTTGAGCGAGTTCTCAAAAATGAACAATAATTCTAGGAGCTCTATAC
CGGTCTCGATATCACTACTAGTGTTCTAGAGGGTGGTGGACTATCTTGAAGAACCCTTTCAACTCTAAAA
ATTGACCCTATCAACTGGAGAGCCCACAAGGCATAGGGAATAGAGAAAAGGGAAATGTTTTCAGTTTTCT
TTTTTATTTTGGTTATGCTTAAATATGAATGTAATTACCAAAAGATTTAGAAGTGCATGTGCTTTGGAGG
ATTTGTATTGAGCTTTTACAGTATTCATTTTTCAACTCAAGGCAATGGCTTTCTACACCAACTCTAATCC
ATAAACGGGTCTTATGACATCTATGAAGTAGTAGCAAGACATGCTTAGTGTGTATTTCTCTCTTTGAGAC
ACTGTAATTTCTACCAGAAATTTCCAGAGCATTATGTAGGTAGAAAAAAATGCAAGCAAGCTGTTAAAGA
TCTTGGATCCCATTATATAGTATGTATAGCTGAAATCTGTAATTCAATCACTTTTTCTCTTTTATCCTCT
AACCAAAAAATTGTTTAATTTTGCATCCCAAATGTTTTTAATCTTTGTATATTTTTTAAAAATCCTTTTC
TCCTCATCATTGCCTTTTTTGTGGTTGTAAATAGACTTACTTGCACTTTGAAGATGAGTTACTCCTTGTC
ATCTTACAAATATGTGATATGGTAATTTTCATAACAGATGTCAGGCGGCCGCTTCGAGCAGACATGATAA
GATACATTGATGAGTTTGGACAAACCACAACTAGAATGCAGTGAAAAAAATGCTTTATTTGTGAAATTTG
TGATGCTATTGCTTTATTTGTAACCATTATAAGCTGCAATAAACAAGTTAACAACAACAATTGCATTCAT
TTTATGTTTCAGGTTCAGGGGGAGGTGTGGGAGGTTTTTTAAAGCAAGTAAAACCTCTACAAATGTGGTA
AAATCGATAAGGATCCAGGTGGCACTTTTCGGGGAAATGTGCGCGGAACCCCTATTTGTTTATTTTTCTA
AATACATTCAAATATGTATCCGCTCATGAGACAATAACCCTGATAAATGCTTCAATAATATTGAAAAAGG
AAGAGTATGAGTATTCAACATTTCCGTGTCGCCCTTATTCCCTTTTTTGCGGCATTTTGCCTTCCTGTTT
TTGCTCACCCAGAAACGCTGGTGAAAGTAAAAGATGCTGAAGATCAGTTGGGTGCACGAGTGGGTTACAT
CGAACTGGATCTCAACAGCGGTAAGATCCTTGAGAGTTTTCGCCCCGAAGAACGTTTTCCAATGATGAGC
ACTTTTAAAGTTCTGCTATGTGGCGCGGTATTATCCCGTATTGACGCCGGGCAAGAGCAACTCGGTCGCC
GCATACACTATTCTCAGAATGACTTGGTTGAGTACTCACCAGTCACAGAAAAGCATCTTACGGATGGCAT
GACAGTAAGAGAATTATGCAGTGCTGCCATAACCATGAGTGATAACACTGCGGCCAACTTACTTCTGACA
ACGATCGGAGGACCGAAGGAGCTAACCGCTTTTTTGCACAACATGGGGGATCATGTAACTCGCCTTGATC
GTTGGGAACCGGAGCTGAATGAAGCCATACCAAACGACGAGCGTGACACCACGATGCCTGTAGCAATGGC
AACAACGTTGCGCAAACTATTAACTGGCGAACTACTTACTCTAGCTTCCCGGCAACAATTAATAGACTGG
ATGGAGGCGGATAAAGTTGCAGGACCACTTCTGCGCTCGGCCCTTCCGGCTGGCTGGTTTATTGCTGATA
AATCTGGAGCCGGTGAGCGTGGGTCTCGCGGTATCATTGCAGCACTGGGGCCAGATGGTAAGCCCTCCCG
TATCGTAGTTATCTACACGACGGGGAGTCAGGCAACTATGGATGAACGAAATAGACAGATCGCTGAGATA
GGTGCCTCACTGATTAAGCATTGGTAACTGTCAGACCAAGTTTACTCATATATACTTTAGATTGATTTAA
AACTTCATTTTTAATTTAAAAGGATCTAGGTGAAGATCCTTTTTGATAATCTCATGACCAAAATCCCTTA
ACGTGAGTTTTCGTTCCACTGAGCGTCAGACCCCGTAGAAAAGATCAAAGGATCTTCTTGAGATCCTTTT
TTTCTGCGCGTAATCTGCTGCTTGCAAACAAAAAAACCACCGCTACCAGCGGTGGTTTGTTTGCCGGATC
AAGAGCTACCAACTCTTTTTCCGAAGGTAACTGGCTTCAGCAGAGCGCAGATACCAAATACTGTTCTTCT
AGTGTAGCCGTAGTTAGGCCACCACTTCAAGAACTCTGTAGCACCGCCTACATACCTCGCTCTGCTAATC
CTGTTACCAGTGGCTGCTGCCAGTGGCGATAAGTCGTGTCTTACCGGGTTGGACTCAAGACGATAGTTAC
CGGATAAGGCGCAGCGGTCGGGCTGAACGGGGGGTTCGTGCACACAGCCCAGCTTGGAGCGAACGACCTA
CACCGAACTGAGATACCTACAGCGTGAGCTATGAGAAAGCGCCACGCTTCCCGAAGGGAGAAAGGCGGAC
AGGTATCCGGTAAGCGGCAGGGTCGGAACAGGAGAGCGCACGAGGGAGCTTCCAGGGGGAAACGCCTGGT
ATCTTTATAGTCCTGTCGGGTTTCGCCACCTCTGACTTGAGCGTCGATTTTTGTGATGCTCGTCAGGGGG
GCGGAGCCTATGGAAAAACGCCAGCAACGCGGCCTTTTTACGGTTCCTGGCCTTTTGCTGGCCTTTTGCT
CACATGGCTCGACAGATCTAAATGAGTCTTCGGACCTCGCGGGGGCCGCTTAAGCGGTGGTTAGGGTTTG
TCTGACGCGGGGGGAGGGGGAAGGAACGAAACACTCTCATTCGGAGGCGGCTCGGGGTTTGGTCTTGGTG
GCCACGGGCACGCAGAAGAGCGCCGCGATCCTCTTAAGCACCCCCCCGCCCTCCGTGGAGGCGGGGGTTT
GGTCGGCGGGTGGTAACTGGCGGGCCGCTGACTCGGGCGGGTCGCGCGCCCCAGAGTGTGACCTTTTCGG
TCTGCTCGCAGACCCCCGGGCGGCGCCGCCGCGGCGGCGACGGGCTCGCTGGGTCCTAGGCTCCATGGGG
ACCGTATACGTGGACAGGCTCTGGAGCATCCGCACGACTGCGGTGATATTACCGGAGACCTTCTGCGGGA
CGAGCCGGGTCACGCGGCTGACGCGGAGCGTCCGTTGGGCGACAAACACCAGGACGGGGCACAGGTACAC
TATCTTGTCACCCGGAGGCGCGAGGGACTGCAGGAGCTTCAGGGAGTGGCGCAGCTGCTTCATCCCCGTG
GCCCGTTGCTCGCGTTTGCTGGCGGTGTCCCCGGAAGAAATATATTTGCATGTCTTTAGTTCTATGATGA
CACAAACCCCGCCCAGCGTCTTGTCATTGGCGAATTCGAACACGCAGATGCAGTCGGGGCGGCGCGGTCC
CAGGTCCACTTCGCATATTAAGGTGACGCGTGTGGCCTCGAACACCGAGCGACCCTGCAGCGACCCGCTT
AAAAGCTTGATTCTTCTGACACAACAGTCTCGAACTTAAGCTGCAGAAGTTGGTCGTGAGGCACTGGGCA
GGTAAGTATCAAGGTTACAAGACAGGTTTAAGGAGACCAATAGAAACTGGGCTTGTCGAGACAGAGAAGA
CTCTTGCGTTTCTGATAGGCACCTATTGGTCTTACTGACATCCACTTTGCCTTTCTCTCCACAGGTGTCC
ACTCCCAGTTCAATTACAGCTCTTAAGGCTAGAGTACTTAATACGACTCACTATAGGCTAGCCACCATGA
CTTCGAAAGTTTATGATCCAGAACAAAGGAAACGGATGA
Features (pLannotate 1.2.2; 9 found; start..end, strand, type, name):
   1608..1729    -  polyA_signal   SV40 poly(A) signal: SV40 polyadenylation signal
   1752..1820    -  CDS            large T antigen (fragment): large T antigen from SV40 (simian virus 40)
   1862..1966    +  promoter       AmpR promoter: bla
   1967..2827    +  CDS            AmpR: β-lactamase; bla; confers resistance to ampicillin, carbenicillin, and related antibiotics
   2998..3586    +  rep_origin     ori: high-copy-number ColE1/pMB1/pBR322/pUC origin of replication
   3661..4412    +  promoter       HSV TK promoter: herpes simplex virus thymidine kinase promoter
   4482..4614    +  intron         chimeric intron: chimera between introns from human β-globin and immunoglobulin heavy chain genes
   4659..4677    +  promoter       T7 promoter: promoter for bacteriophage T7 RNA polymerase
   4687..893     +  CDS            Rluc (across the origin): luciferase from the anthozoan coelenterate Renilla reniformis (sea pansy)
