[The description below was written by a language model from this plasmid's Addgene catalogue record and pLannotate feature annotations shown in this document.]
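Description:
pIS1 ATP2B1 is a mammalian luciferase reporter plasmid built on the pIS1 backbone and designed to measure miR-155-mediated repression of a target 3′ UTR. It is maintained in E. coli as a high-copy plasmid through a ColE1/pUC-type origin and is selected with ampicillin via the β-lactamase gene and its native bla promoter. No mammalian selection marker is annotated, consistent with use in transient transfection assays.

The reporter unit is driven by the herpes simplex virus thymidine kinase promoter, a relatively modest constitutive promoter. It is followed by a chimeric β-globin/immunoglobulin intron that promotes efficient processing and expression of the transcript. A T7 promoter sits just upstream of the coding region and could allow in vitro transcription. The coding sequence is Renilla luciferase, which spans the numbering origin of the circular map. A fragment of the human ATP2B1 (PMCA1) 3′ UTR carrying wild-type miR-155 binding sites was cloned between XbaI and NotI sites, both of which are preserved. The feature table does not annotate this insert, but the unannotated interval between the end of the luciferase gene and the SV40 polyadenylation signal is where it would be expected to lie. The SV40 poly(A) signal and a short adjacent large T antigen fragment are annotated on the opposite strand, as is usual for this bidirectional element.

Because the UTR is fused to the luciferase message, miR-155 binding to the wild-type sites lowers Renilla output. The construct was deposited with a study of how different cellular contexts affect microRNA targeting, where differential repression of such reporters was measured.
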