Addgene plasmid #60788: pIS1 ATP2B1
Purpose: Luciferase reporter to measure miR-155 mediated differential repression. Contains ATP2B1 3' UTR and wild-type miR-155 sites
Depositing lab: David Bartel. Depositing organization: Whitehead Institute for Biomedical Research. Publication: Global analyses of the effect of different cellular contexts on microRNA targeting. Nam JW, Rissland OS, Koppstein D, Abreu-Goodger C, Jan CH, Agarwal V, Yildirim MA, Rodriguez A, Bartel DP. Mol Cell. 2014 Mar 20;53(6):1031-43. doi: 10.1016/j.molcel.2014.02.013. Epub 2014 Mar 13. PubMed 24631284.
Backbone
  Vector backbone: pIS1
  Backbone manufacturer: Bartel lab (Addgene plasmid # 12179)
  Backbone size w/o insert (bp): 4085
  Vector type: Mammalian Expression, Luciferase
Growth in bacteria
  Bacterial resistance: Ampicillin, 100 μg/mL
  Growth temperature: 37°C
  Growth strain: DH5alpha
  Copy number: High Copy
Gene/Insert
  Gene/Insert name: ATP2B1 3'UTR and wild-type miR-155 binding site
  Species: H. sapiens (human)
  Entrez Gene: ATP2B1 (a.k.a. PMCA1, PMCA1kb)
  Promoter: thymidine kinase (HSV-TK promoter)
  Cloning method: Restriction Enzyme; 5′ cloning site XbaI (not destroyed); 3′ cloning site NotI (not destroyed)
  Sequencing primers: 5′ chim-int-F (5'-TCTTACTGACATCCACTTTGCC-3') to confirm luciferase; 3′ EBV-rev
Terms and licenses: Academic/Nonprofit Terms; Industry Terms: Not Available to Industry
How to cite: pIS1 ATP2B1 was a gift from David Bartel (Addgene plasmid # 60788 ; http://n2t.net/addgene:60788 ; RRID:Addgene_60788)
