>Addgene plasmid #60788 | pIS1 ATP2B1 | addgene partial sequence | sequence record 98335 | Rluc-F 5'-ccaggattcttttccaatgc-3'
AAGGTCTTCATTTTTCGCAAGAAGATGCACCTGATGAAATGGGAAAATATATCAAATCGTTCGTTGAGCG
AGTTCTCAAAAATGAACAATAATTCTAGGAGCTCTATACCGGTCTCGATATCACTACTAGTGTTCTAGAG
GGTGGTGGACTATCTTGAAGAACCCTTTCAACTCTAAAAATTGACCCTATCAACTGGAGAGCCCACAAGG
CATAGGGAATAGAGAAAAGGGAAATGTTTTCAGTTTTCTTTTTTATTTTGGTTATGCTTAAATATGAATG
TAATTACCAAAAGATTTAGAAGTGCATGTGCTTTGGAGGATTTGTATTGAGCTTTTACAGTATTCATTTT
TCAACTCAAGGCAATGGCTTTCTACACCAACTCTAATCCATAAACGGGTCTTATGACATCTATGAAGTAG
TAGCAAGACATGCTTAGTGTGTATTTCTCTCTTTGAGACACTGTAATTTCTACCAGAAATTTCCAGAGCA
TTATGTAGGTAGAAAAAAATGCAAGCAAGCTGTTAAAGATCTTGGATCCCATTATATAGTATGTATAGCT
GAAATCTGTAATTCAATCACTTTTTCTCTTTTATCCTCTAACCAAAAAATTGTTTAATTTTGCATCCCAA
ATGTTTTTAATCTTTGTATATTTTTTAAAAATCCTTTTCTCCTCATCATTGCCTTTTTTGTGGTTGTAA
